Addgene plasmid #199782: NO MS-Sensor (30)
Purpose: Synthetic gene circuit
Depositing lab: Timothy Lu. Depositing organization: Massachusetts Institute of Technology. Publication: Sub-1.4 cm(3) capsule for detecting labile inflammatory biomarkers in situ. Inda-Webb ME, Jimenez M, Liu Q, Phan NV, Ahn J, Steiger C, Wentworth A, Riaz A, Zirtiloglu T, Wong K, Ishida K, Fabian N, Jenkins J, Kuosmanen J, Madani W, McNally R, Lai Y, Hayward A, Mimee M, Nadeau P, Chandrakasan AP, Traverso G, Yazicigil RT, Lu TK. Nature. 2023 Aug;620(7973):386-392. doi: 10.1038/s41586-023-06369-x. Epub 2023 Jul 26. PubMed 37495692.
Backbone
  Vector backbone: pZS2
  Vector type: Synthetic Biology
Growth in bacteria
  Bacterial resistance: Ampicillin, 100 μg/mL
  Growth temperature: 37°C
  Growth strain: DH5alpha
  Copy number: Unknown
Gene/Insert
  Gene/Insert name: NO MS-Sensor
  Species: Synthetic
  Cloning method: Gibson Cloning
Terms and licenses: Academic/Nonprofit Terms; Industry Terms: Not Available to Industry
Depositor comments: Please visit https://doi.org/10.1101/2022.02.16.480562 for bioRxiv preprint.
How to cite: NO MS-Sensor (30) was a gift from Timothy Lu (Addgene plasmid # 199782 ; http://n2t.net/addgene:199782 ; RRID:Addgene_199782)
