[The description below was written by a language model from this plasmid's Addgene catalogue record and pLannotate feature annotations shown in this document.]
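Description:
NO MS-Sensor (30) is a bacterial synthetic-biology plasmid built on the pZS2 backbone and catalogued simply as a synthetic gene circuit, assembled by Gibson cloning. It replicates through the low-copy pSC101 origin together with its required Rep101 (RepA) protein, and is selected with ampicillin via a β-lactamase gene driven by its own bla promoter and followed by the phage lambda t0 terminator. The catalogue lists copy number as unknown, although a pSC101 origin is generally low copy.

The name suggests a nitric oxide sensor, and the associated publication concerns detection of labile inflammatory biomarkers, but the annotated features do not identify a nitric oxide-responsive regulator or promoter. The only complete regulatory gene annotated is E. coli oxyR, a hydrogen peroxide-sensing transcription factor, followed by an rrnB T1 terminator. This is at odds with the plasmid name, and the record offers no explanation. Roughly 2 kb between the AmpR promoter and the next annotated element carries no annotation, so the sensing promoter and the main output gene are not stated. At the end of that region lie short fragments matching an ssrA (LVA) degradation tag and a GFP-family protein (called as ecliptic pHluorin), then a second rrnB T1 terminator. A small sspB-like fragment spans the sequence origin just upstream of oxyR. These short matches may reflect a degradation-tagged output or linker sequences, but they are too brief to interpret confidently. Two sequence records of 6,746 and 6,919 nt are provided. Their annotations are identical, and the length difference falls within the unannotated region.
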