Features (pLannotate 1.2.2; 11 found; start..end, strand, type, name):
    172..1086    +  CDS            oxyR: OXYR_ECOLI - Also known as momR, mor. Experimental evidence at protein level: Swiss-Prot protein existence level 1. Hydrogen peroxide sensor. Activates the expression of a regulon of hydrogen peroxide-inducible genes such as katG, gor, ahpC, ahpF, oxyS (a regulatory RNA), dps, fur and grxA. OxyR expression is negatively autoregulated by binding to a 43 bp region upstream of its own coding sequence. OxyR is inactivated by reduction of its essential disulfide bond by the product of GrxA, itself positively regulated by OxyR. Has also a positive regulatory effect on the production of surface prote
   1125..1211    +  terminator     rrnB T1 terminator: Escherichia coli rrnB; transcription terminator T1 from the E. coli rrnB gene
   1756..2706    -  CDS            Rep101: RepA protein needed for replication with the pSC101 origin; rep101
   2754..2976    -  rep_origin     pSC101 ori: low-copy replication origin that requires the Rep101 protein
   3474..3568    -  terminator     lambda t0 terminator: transcription terminator from phage lambda
   3598..4458    -  CDS            AmpR: β-lactamase; bla; confers resistance to ampicillin, carbenicillin, and related antibiotics
   4459..4562    -  promoter       AmpR promoter: bla
   6544..6564    +  CDS            ssrA tag (LVA) (fragment): C-terminal peptide that mediates degradation in bacteria through the ClpXP and ClpAP proteases (McGinness et al., 2006) mutant LVA variant that confers accelerated degradation under some conditions (Andersen et al., 1998)
   6577..6606    +  CDS            ecliptic pHluorin (fragment): pH-sensitive mutant of green fluorescent protein (Miesenböck et al., 1998) responds to a drop in pH with a gradual loss (eclipsing) of excitation at 475 nm, accompanied by a reduction of excitation at 395 nm
   6642..6728    +  terminator     rrnB T1 terminator: Escherichia coli rrnB; transcription terminator T1 from the E. coli rrnB gene
   6737..62      +  CDS            sspB (fragment) (across the origin): SSPB_ECOLI - Experimental evidence at protein level: Swiss-Prot protein existence level 1. Also stimulates degradation of the N-terminus of RseA (residues 1-108, alone or in complex with sigma-E) by ClpX-ClpP in a non-ssrA-mediated fashion. From Escherichia coli (strain K12).
>Addgene plasmid #199782 | NO MS-Sensor (30) | addgene full sequence | sequence record 391771 | Addgene NGS Result
CACAGCTAACACCACGTCGTCCCTATCTGCTGCCCTAGGTCTATGAGTGGTTGCTGGATAACTTTACGGG
CATGCATAAGGCTCGTATAATATATTCAGGGAGACCACAACGGTTTCCCTCTACAAATAATTTTGTTTAA
CTTTGAATTCTTCACACAGGAAACCGGTACCATGAATATTCGTGATCTTGAGTACCTGGTGGCATTGGCT
GAACACCGCCATTTTCGGCGTGCGGCAGATTCCTGCCACGTTAGCCAGCCGACGCTTAGCGGGCAAATTC
GTAAGCTGGAAGATGAGCTGGGCGTGATGTTGCTGGAGCGGACCAGCCGTAAAGTGTTGTTCACCCAGGC
GGGAATGCTGCTGGTGGATCAGGCGCGTACCGTGCTGCGTGAGGTGAAAGTCCTTAAAGAGATGGCAAGC
CAGCAGGGCGAGACGATGTCCGGACCGCTGCACATTGGTTTGATTCCCACAGTTGGACCGTACCTGCTAC
CGCATATTATCCCTATGCTGCACCAGACCTTTCCAAAGCTGGAAATGTATCTGCATGAAGCACAGACCCA
CCAGTTACTGGCGCAACTGGACAGCGGCAAACTCGATTGCGTGATCCTCGCGCTGGTGAAAGAGAGCGAA
GCATTCATTGAAGTGCCGTTGTTTGATGAGCCAATGTTGCTGGCTATCTATGAAGATCACCCGTGGGCGA
ACCGCGAATGCGTACCGATGGCCGATCTGGCAGGGGAAAAACTGCTGATGCTGGAAGATGGTCACTGTTT
GCGCGATCAGGCAATGGGTTTCTGTTTTGAAGCCGGGGCGGATGAAGATACACACTTCCGCGCGACCAGC
CTGGAAACTCTGCGCAACATGGTGGCGGCAGGTAGCGGGATCACTTTACTGCCAGCGCTGGCTGTGCCGC
CGGAGCGCAAACGCGATGGGGTTGTTTATCTGCCGTGCATTAAGCCGGAACCACGCCGCACTATTGGCCT
GGTTTATCGTCCTGGCTCACCGCTGCGCAGCCGCTATGAGCAGCTGGCAGAGGCCATCCGCGCAAGAATG
GATGGCCATTTCGATAAAGTTTTAAAACAGGCGGTTTAACCCGGGGGATCCCATGGTACGCGTGCTAGAG
GCATCAAATAAAACGAAAGGCTCAGTCGAAAGACTGGGCCTTTCGTTTTATCTGTTGTTTGTCGGTGAAC
GCTCTCCTGAGTAGGACAAATCCGCCGCCCTAGACCTAGGGCCTAGGGTACGGGTTTTGCTGCCCGCAAA
CGGGCTGTTCTGGTGTTGCTAGTTTGTTATCAGAATCGCAGATCCGGCTTCAGCCGGTTTGCCGGCTGAA
AGCGCTATTTCTTCCAGAATTGCCATGATTTTTTCCCCACGGGAGGCGTCACTGGCTCCCGTGTTGTCGG
CAGCTTTGATTCGATAAGCAGCATCGCCTGTTTCAGGCTGTCTATGTGTGACTGTTGAGCTGTAACAAGT
TGTCTCAGGTGTTCAATTTCATGTTCTAGTTGCTTTGTTTTACTGGTTTCACCTGTTCTATTAGGTGTTA
CATGCTGTTCATCTGTTACATTGTCGATCTGTTCATGGTGAACAGCTTTGAATGCACCAAAAACTCGTAA
AAGCTCTGATGTATCTATCTTTTTTACACCGTTTTCATCTGTGCATATGGACAGTTTTCCCTTTGATATG
TAACGGTGAACAGTTGTTCTACTTTTGTTTGTTAGTCTTGATGCTTCACTGATAGATACAAGAGCCATAA
GAACCTCAGATCCTTCCGTATTTAGCCAGTATGTTCTCTAGTGTGGTTCGTTGTTTTTGCGTGAGCCATG
AGAACGAACCATTGAGATCATACTTACTTTGCATGTCACTCAAAAATTTTGCCTCAAAACTGGTGAGCTG
AATTTTTGCAGTTAAAGCATCGTGTAGTGTTTTTCTTAGTCCGTTATGTAGGTAGGAATCTGATGTAATG
GTTGTTGGTATTTTGTCACCATTCATTTTTATCTGGTTGTTCTCAAGTTCGGTTACGAGATCCATTTGTC
TATCTAGTTCAACTTGGAAAATCAACGTATCAGTCGGGCGGCCTCGCTTATCAACCACCAATTTCATATT
GCTGTAAGTGTTTAAATCTTTACTTATTGGTTTCAAAACCCATTGGTTAAGCCTTTTAAACTCATGGTAG
TTATTTTCAAGCATTAACATGAACTTAAATTCATCAAGGCTAATCTCTATATTTGCCTTGTGAGTTTTCT
TTTGTGTTAGTTCTTTTAATAACCACTCATAAATCCTCATAGAGTATTTGTTTTCAAAAGACTTAACATG
TTCCAGATTATATTTTATGAATTTTTTTAACTGGAAAAGATAAGGCAATATCTCTTCACTAAAAACTAAT
TCTAATTTTTCGCTTGAGAACTTGGCATAGTTTGTCCACTGGAAAATCTCAAAGCCTTTAACCAAAGGAT
TCCTGATTTCCACAGTTCTCGTCATCAGCTCTCTGGTTGCTTTAGCTAATACACCATAAGCATTTTCCCT
ACTGATGTTCATCATCTGAGCGTATTGGTTATAAGTGAACGATACCGTCCGTTCTTTCCTTGTAGGGTTT
TCAATCGTGGGGTTGAGTAGTGCCACACAGCATAAAATTAGCTTGGTTTCATGCTCCGTTAAGTCATAGC
GACTAATCGCTAGTTCATTTGCTTTGAAAACAACTAATTCAGACATACATCTCAATTGGTCTAGGTGATT
TTAATCACTATACCAATTGAGATGGGCTAGTCAATGATAATTACTAGTCCTTTTCCTTTGAGTTGTGGGT
ATCTGTAAATTCTGCTAGACCTTTGCTGGAAAACTTGTAAATTCTGCTAGACCCTCTGTAAATTCCGCTA
GACCTTTGTGTGTTTTTTTTGTTTATATTCAAGTGGTTATAATTTATAGAATAAAGAAAGAATAAAAAAA
GATAAAAAGAATAGATCCCAGCCCTGTGTATAACTCACTACTTTAGTCAGTTCCGCAGTATTACAAAAGG
ATGTCGCAAACGCTGTTTGCTCCTCTACAAAACAGACCTTAAAACCCTAAAGGCTTAAGTAGCACCCTCG
CAAGCTCGGGCAAATCGCTGAATATTCCTTTTGTCTCCGACCATCAGGCACCTGAGTCGCTGTCTTTTTC
GTGACATTCAGTTCGCTGCGCTCACGGCTCTGGCAGTGAATGGGGGTAAATGGCACTACAGGCGCCTTTT
ATGGATTCATGCAAGGAAACTACCCATAATACAAGAAAAGCCCGTCACGGGCTTCTCAGGGCGTTTTATG
GCGGGTCTGCTATGTGGTGCTATCTGACTTTTTGCTGTTCAGCAGTTCCTGCCCTCTGATTTTCCAGTCT
GACCACTTCGGATTATCCCGTGACAGGTCATTCAGACTGGCTAATGCACCCAGTAAGGCAGCGGTATCAT
CAACAGGCTTACCCGTCTTACTGTCCCTAGTACTAGTGCTTGGATTCTCACCAATAAAAAACGCCCGGCG
GCAACCGAGCGTTCTGAACAAATCCAGATGGAGTTCTGAGGTCATTACTGGATCTATCAACAGGAGTCCA
AGCGAGCTCGTAAACTTGGTCTGACAGTTACCAATGCTTAATCAGTGAGGCACCTATCTCAGCGATCTGT
CTATTTCGTTCATCCATAGTTGCCTGACTCCCCGTCGTGTAGATAACTACGATACGGGAGGGCTTACCAT
CTGGCCCCAGTGCTGCAATGATACCGCGAGACCCACGCTCACCGGCTCCAGATTTATCAGCAATAAACCA
GCCAGCCGGAAGGGCCGAGCGCAGAAGTGGTCCTGCAACTTTATCCGCCTCCATCCAGTCTATTAATTGT
TGCCGGGAAGCTAGAGTAAGTAGTTCGCCAGTTAATAGTTTGCGCAACGTTGTTGCCATTGCTACAGGCA
TCGTGGTGTCACGCTCGTCGTTTGGTATGGCTTCATTCAGCTCCGGTTCCCAACGATCAAGGCGAGTTAC
ATGATCCCCCATGTTGTGCAAAAAAGCGGTTAGCTCCTTCGGTCCTCCGATCGTTGTCAGAAGTAAGTTG
GCCGCAGTGTTATCACTCATGGTTATGGCAGCACTGCATAATTCTCTTACTGTCATGCCATCCGTAAGAT
GCTTTTCTGTGACTGGTGAGTACTCAACCAAGTCATTCTGAGAATAGTGTATGCGGCGACCGAGTTGCTC
TTGCCCGGCGTCAATACGGGATAATACCGCGCCACATAGCAGAACTTTAAAAGTGCTCATCATTGGAAAA
CGTTCTTCGGGGCGAAAACTCTCAAGGATCTTACCGCTGTTGAGATCCAGTTCGATGTAACCCACTCGTG
CACCCAACTGATCTTCAGCATCTTTTACTTTCACCAGCGTTTCTGGGTGAGCAAAAACAGGAAGGCAAAA
TGCCGCAAAAAAGGGAATAAGGGCGACACGGAAATGTTGAATACTCATACTCTTCCTTTTCAATATTATT
GAAGCATTTATCAGGGTTATTGTCTCATGAGCGGATACATATTTGAATGTATTTAGAAAAATAAACAAAT
AGGGGTTCCGCGCACATTTCCCCGAAAAGTGCCACCTGACGTCTGTGGCTTTTATGAAAATCACACAGTG
ATCACAAATTTTAAACAGAGCACAAAATGCTGCCTCGAAATGAGGGCGGGAAAATAAGGTTATCAGCCTT
GTTTTCTCCCTCATTACTTGAAGGATATGAAGCTAAAACCCTTTTTTATAAAGCATTTGTCCGAATTCGG
ACATAATCAAAAAAGCTTAATTAAGATCAATTTGATCTACATCTCTTTAACCAACAATATGTAAGATCTC
AACTACGGAAAAACTCATCTTTGCCTCACTGTCAATTTGACTATAGATATTGTCATATCGACCATTTGAT
TGATAGTCATTTTGACTACTCATTAATGGGCATAATTTTATTTATAGAGTAAAAACAATCAGATAAAAAA
CTGGCACGCAATCTGCAATTAGCAAGACATCTTTTTAGAACACATTAAAGAGGAGAAAGGTACCATGAGA
GCCCTGGTAGTCATCCGCCTGTCCCGCGTCACCGATGCTACGACTTCACCGGAGCGTCAGCTGGAGTCTT
GCCAGCAGCTCTGCGCCCAGCGCGGCTGGGACGTCGTCGGGGTAGCGGAGGATCTGGACGTCTCCGGGGC
GGTCGATCCGTTCGACCGGAAGCGCAGACCGAACCTGGCCCGGTGGCTAGCGTTCGAGGAGCAACCGTTC
GACGTGATCGTGGCGTACCGGGTAGACCGGTTGACCCGATCGATCCGGCATCTGCAGCAGCTGGTCCACT
GGGCCGAGGACCACAAGAAGCTGGTCGTCTCCGCGACCGAAGCGCACTTCGATACGACGACGCCGTTTGC
GGCGGTCGTCATCGCGCTTATGGGAACGGTGGCGCAGATGGAATTAGAAGCGATCAAAGAGCGGAACCGT
TCGGCTGCGCATTTCAATATCCGCGCCGGGAAATACCGAGGATCCCTGCCGCCGTGGGGATACCTGCCTA
CGCGCGTGGACGGGGAGTGGCGGCTGGTGCCGGACCCTGTGCAGCGAGAGCGCATCCTCGAGGTGTATCA
CCGCGTCGTCGACAACCACGAGCCGCTGCACCTGGTGGCCCACGACCTGAACCGGCGTGGTGTCCTGTCG
CCGAAGGACTACTTCGCGCAGCTGCAAGGCCGCGAGCCGCAGGGCCGGGAGTGGTCGGCTACCGCGCTGA
AGCGATCGATGATCTCCGAGGCGATGCTCGGGTACGCGACTCTGAACGGTAAGACCGTCCGAGACGACGA
CGGAGCCCCGCTGGTGCGGGCTGAGCCGATCCTGACCCGTGAGCAGCTGGAGGCGCTGCGCGCCGAGCTC
GTGAAGACCTCCCGGGCGAAGCCCGCGGTGTCTACCCCGTCGCTGCTGCTGCGGGTGTTGTTCTGTGCGG
TGTGCGGGGAGCCCGCGTACAAGTTCGCCGGGGGAGGACGTAAGCACCCGCGCTACCGCTGCCGCTCGAT
GGGGTTCCCGAAGCACTGCGGGAACGGCACGGTGGCGATGGCCGAGTGGGACGCGTTCTGCGAGGAGCAG
GTGCTGGATCTGCTCGGGGACGCGGAGCGTCTGGAGAAAGTCTGGGTAGCCGGCTCGGACTCCGCGGTCG
AACTCGCGGAGGTGAACGCGGAGCTGGTGGACCTGACGTCGCTGATCGGCTCCCCGGCCTACCGGGCCGG
CTCTCCGCAGCGAGAAGCACTGGATGCCCGTATTGCGGCGCTGGCCGCGCGGCAAGAGGAGCTGGAGGGT
CTAGAGGCTCGCCCGTCTGGCTGGGAGTGGCGCGAGACCGGGCAGCGGTTCGGGGACTGGTGGCGGGAGC
AGGACACCGCGGCAAAGAACACCTGGCTTCGGTCGATGAACGTTCGGCTGACGTTCGACGTCCGCGGCGG
GCTGACTCGCACGATCGACTTCGGGGATCTGCAGGAGTACGAGCAGCATCTCAGGCTCGGCAGCGTGGTC
GAACGGCTACACACCGGGATGTCGAGGCCTGCAGCAAACGACGAAAACTACGCTGCAGCAGTTTAGACAC
ATGGCATGGATGAACTATACAAATAACCCGGGGGATCCCATGGTACGCGTGCTAGAGGCATCAAATAAAA
CGAAAGGCTCAGTCGAAAGACTGGGCCTTTCGTTTTATCTGTTGTTTGTCGGTGAACGCTCTCCTGAGTA
GGACAAATCCGCCGCCCTAGACCTAG
