Features (pLannotate 1.2.2; 11 found; start..end, strand, type, name):
    172..1086    +  CDS            oxyR: OXYR_ECOLI - Also known as momR, mor. Experimental evidence at protein level: Swiss-Prot protein existence level 1. Hydrogen peroxide sensor. Activates the expression of a regulon of hydrogen peroxide-inducible genes such as katG, gor, ahpC, ahpF, oxyS (a regulatory RNA), dps, fur and grxA. OxyR expression is negatively autoregulated by binding to a 43 bp region upstream of its own coding sequence. OxyR is inactivated by reduction of its essential disulfide bond by the product of GrxA, itself positively regulated by OxyR. Has also a positive regulatory effect on the production of surface prote
   1125..1211    +  terminator     rrnB T1 terminator: Escherichia coli rrnB; transcription terminator T1 from the E. coli rrnB gene
   1756..2706    -  CDS            Rep101: RepA protein needed for replication with the pSC101 origin; rep101
   2754..2976    -  rep_origin     pSC101 ori: low-copy replication origin that requires the Rep101 protein
   3474..3568    -  terminator     lambda t0 terminator: transcription terminator from phage lambda
   3598..4458    -  CDS            AmpR: β-lactamase; bla; confers resistance to ampicillin, carbenicillin, and related antibiotics
   4459..4562    -  promoter       AmpR promoter: bla
   6717..6737    +  CDS            ssrA tag (LVA) (fragment): C-terminal peptide that mediates degradation in bacteria through the ClpXP and ClpAP proteases (McGinness et al., 2006) mutant LVA variant that confers accelerated degradation under some conditions (Andersen et al., 1998)
   6750..6779    +  CDS            ecliptic pHluorin (fragment): pH-sensitive mutant of green fluorescent protein (Miesenböck et al., 1998) responds to a drop in pH with a gradual loss (eclipsing) of excitation at 475 nm, accompanied by a reduction of excitation at 395 nm
   6815..6901    +  terminator     rrnB T1 terminator: Escherichia coli rrnB; transcription terminator T1 from the E. coli rrnB gene
   6910..62      +  CDS            sspB (fragment) (across the origin): SSPB_ECOLI - Experimental evidence at protein level: Swiss-Prot protein existence level 1. Also stimulates degradation of the N-terminus of RseA (residues 1-108, alone or in complex with sigma-E) by ClpX-ClpP in a non-ssrA-mediated fashion. From Escherichia coli (strain K12).
>Addgene plasmid #199782 | NO MS-Sensor (30) Sequencing Result | analyzer sequence | sequence record 390472
CACAGCTAACACCACGTCGTCCCTATCTGCTGCCCTAGGTCTATGAGTGGTTGCTGGATAACTTTACGGG
CATGCATAAGGCTCGTATAATATATTCAGGGAGACCACAACGGTTTCCCTCTACAAATAATTTTGTTTAA
CTTTGAATTCTTCACACAGGAAACCGGTACCATGAATATTCGTGATCTTGAGTACCTGGTGGCATTGGCT
GAACACCGCCATTTTCGGCGTGCGGCAGATTCCTGCCACGTTAGCCAGCCGACGCTTAGCGGGCAAATTC
GTAAGCTGGAAGATGAGCTGGGCGTGATGTTGCTGGAGCGGACCAGCCGTAAAGTGTTGTTCACCCAGGC
GGGAATGCTGCTGGTGGATCAGGCGCGTACCGTGCTGCGTGAGGTGAAAGTCCTTAAAGAGATGGCAAGC
CAGCAGGGCGAGACGATGTCCGGACCGCTGCACATTGGTTTGATTCCCACAGTTGGACCGTACCTGCTAC
CGCATATTATCCCTATGCTGCACCAGACCTTTCCAAAGCTGGAAATGTATCTGCATGAAGCACAGACCCA
CCAGTTACTGGCGCAACTGGACAGCGGCAAACTCGATTGCGTGATCCTCGCGCTGGTGAAAGAGAGCGAA
GCATTCATTGAAGTGCCGTTGTTTGATGAGCCAATGTTGCTGGCTATCTATGAAGATCACCCGTGGGCGA
ACCGCGAATGCGTACCGATGGCCGATCTGGCAGGGGAAAAACTGCTGATGCTGGAAGATGGTCACTGTTT
GCGCGATCAGGCAATGGGTTTCTGTTTTGAAGCCGGGGCGGATGAAGATACACACTTCCGCGCGACCAGC
CTGGAAACTCTGCGCAACATGGTGGCGGCAGGTAGCGGGATCACTTTACTGCCAGCGCTGGCTGTGCCGC
CGGAGCGCAAACGCGATGGGGTTGTTTATCTGCCGTGCATTAAGCCGGAACCACGCCGCACTATTGGCCT
GGTTTATCGTCCTGGCTCACCGCTGCGCAGCCGCTATGAGCAGCTGGCAGAGGCCATCCGCGCAAGAATG
GATGGCCATTTCGATAAAGTTTTAAAACAGGCGGTTTAACCCGGGGGATCCCATGGTACGCGTGCTAGAG
GCATCAAATAAAACGAAAGGCTCAGTCGAAAGACTGGGCCTTTCGTTTTATCTGTTGTTTGTCGGTGAAC
GCTCTCCTGAGTAGGACAAATCCGCCGCCCTAGACCTAGGGCCTAGGGTACGGGTTTTGCTGCCCGCAAA
CGGGCTGTTCTGGTGTTGCTAGTTTGTTATCAGAATCGCAGATCCGGCTTCAGCCGGTTTGCCGGCTGAA
AGCGCTATTTCTTCCAGAATTGCCATGATTTTTTCCCCACGGGAGGCGTCACTGGCTCCCGTGTTGTCGG
CAGCTTTGATTCGATAAGCAGCATCGCCTGTTTCAGGCTGTCTATGTGTGACTGTTGAGCTGTAACAAGT
TGTCTCAGGTGTTCAATTTCATGTTCTAGTTGCTTTGTTTTACTGGTTTCACCTGTTCTATTAGGTGTTA
CATGCTGTTCATCTGTTACATTGTCGATCTGTTCATGGTGAACAGCTTTGAATGCACCAAAAACTCGTAA
AAGCTCTGATGTATCTATCTTTTTTACACCGTTTTCATCTGTGCATATGGACAGTTTTCCCTTTGATATG
TAACGGTGAACAGTTGTTCTACTTTTGTTTGTTAGTCTTGATGCTTCACTGATAGATACAAGAGCCATAA
GAACCTCAGATCCTTCCGTATTTAGCCAGTATGTTCTCTAGTGTGGTTCGTTGTTTTTGCGTGAGCCATG
AGAACGAACCATTGAGATCATACTTACTTTGCATGTCACTCAAAAATTTTGCCTCAAAACTGGTGAGCTG
AATTTTTGCAGTTAAAGCATCGTGTAGTGTTTTTCTTAGTCCGTTATGTAGGTAGGAATCTGATGTAATG
GTTGTTGGTATTTTGTCACCATTCATTTTTATCTGGTTGTTCTCAAGTTCGGTTACGAGATCCATTTGTC
TATCTAGTTCAACTTGGAAAATCAACGTATCAGTCGGGCGGCCTCGCTTATCAACCACCAATTTCATATT
GCTGTAAGTGTTTAAATCTTTACTTATTGGTTTCAAAACCCATTGGTTAAGCCTTTTAAACTCATGGTAG
TTATTTTCAAGCATTAACATGAACTTAAATTCATCAAGGCTAATCTCTATATTTGCCTTGTGAGTTTTCT
TTTGTGTTAGTTCTTTTAATAACCACTCATAAATCCTCATAGAGTATTTGTTTTCAAAAGACTTAACATG
TTCCAGATTATATTTTATGAATTTTTTTAACTGGAAAAGATAAGGCAATATCTCTTCACTAAAAACTAAT
TCTAATTTTTCGCTTGAGAACTTGGCATAGTTTGTCCACTGGAAAATCTCAAAGCCTTTAACCAAAGGAT
TCCTGATTTCCACAGTTCTCGTCATCAGCTCTCTGGTTGCTTTAGCTAATACACCATAAGCATTTTCCCT
ACTGATGTTCATCATCTGAGCGTATTGGTTATAAGTGAACGATACCGTCCGTTCTTTCCTTGTAGGGTTT
TCAATCGTGGGGTTGAGTAGTGCCACACAGCATAAAATTAGCTTGGTTTCATGCTCCGTTAAGTCATAGC
GACTAATCGCTAGTTCATTTGCTTTGAAAACAACTAATTCAGACATACATCTCAATTGGTCTAGGTGATT
TTAATCACTATACCAATTGAGATGGGCTAGTCAATGATAATTACTAGTCCTTTTCCTTTGAGTTGTGGGT
ATCTGTAAATTCTGCTAGACCTTTGCTGGAAAACTTGTAAATTCTGCTAGACCCTCTGTAAATTCCGCTA
GACCTTTGTGTGTTTTTTTTGTTTATATTCAAGTGGTTATAATTTATAGAATAAAGAAAGAATAAAAAAA
GATAAAAAGAATAGATCCCAGCCCTGTGTATAACTCACTACTTTAGTCAGTTCCGCAGTATTACAAAAGG
ATGTCGCAAACGCTGTTTGCTCCTCTACAAAACAGACCTTAAAACCCTAAAGGCTTAAGTAGCACCCTCG
CAAGCTCGGGCAAATCGCTGAATATTCCTTTTGTCTCCGACCATCAGGCACCTGAGTCGCTGTCTTTTTC
GTGACATTCAGTTCGCTGCGCTCACGGCTCTGGCAGTGAATGGGGGTAAATGGCACTACAGGCGCCTTTT
ATGGATTCATGCAAGGAAACTACCCATAATACAAGAAAAGCCCGTCACGGGCTTCTCAGGGCGTTTTATG
GCGGGTCTGCTATGTGGTGCTATCTGACTTTTTGCTGTTCAGCAGTTCCTGCCCTCTGATTTTCCAGTCT
GACCACTTCGGATTATCCCGTGACAGGTCATTCAGACTGGCTAATGCACCCAGTAAGGCAGCGGTATCAT
CAACAGGCTTACCCGTCTTACTGTCCCTAGTACTAGTGCTTGGATTCTCACCAATAAAAAACGCCCGGCG
GCAACCGAGCGTTCTGAACAAATCCAGATGGAGTTCTGAGGTCATTACTGGATCTATCAACAGGAGTCCA
AGCGAGCTCGTAAACTTGGTCTGACAGTTACCAATGCTTAATCAGTGAGGCACCTATCTCAGCGATCTGT
CTATTTCGTTCATCCATAGTTGCCTGACTCCCCGTCGTGTAGATAACTACGATACGGGAGGGCTTACCAT
CTGGCCCCAGTGCTGCAATGATACCGCGAGACCCACGCTCACCGGCTCCAGATTTATCAGCAATAAACCA
GCCAGCCGGAAGGGCCGAGCGCAGAAGTGGTCCTGCAACTTTATCCGCCTCCATCCAGTCTATTAATTGT
TGCCGGGAAGCTAGAGTAAGTAGTTCGCCAGTTAATAGTTTGCGCAACGTTGTTGCCATTGCTACAGGCA
TCGTGGTGTCACGCTCGTCGTTTGGTATGGCTTCATTCAGCTCCGGTTCCCAACGATCAAGGCGAGTTAC
ATGATCCCCCATGTTGTGCAAAAAAGCGGTTAGCTCCTTCGGTCCTCCGATCGTTGTCAGAAGTAAGTTG
GCCGCAGTGTTATCACTCATGGTTATGGCAGCACTGCATAATTCTCTTACTGTCATGCCATCCGTAAGAT
GCTTTTCTGTGACTGGTGAGTACTCAACCAAGTCATTCTGAGAATAGTGTATGCGGCGACCGAGTTGCTC
TTGCCCGGCGTCAATACGGGATAATACCGCGCCACATAGCAGAACTTTAAAAGTGCTCATCATTGGAAAA
CGTTCTTCGGGGCGAAAACTCTCAAGGATCTTACCGCTGTTGAGATCCAGTTCGATGTAACCCACTCGTG
CACCCAACTGATCTTCAGCATCTTTTACTTTCACCAGCGTTTCTGGGTGAGCAAAAACAGGAAGGCAAAA
TGCCGCAAAAAAGGGAATAAGGGCGACACGGAAATGTTGAATACTCATACTCTTCCTTTTCAATATTATT
GAAGCATTTATCAGGGTTATTGTCTCATGAGCGGATACATATTTGAATGTATTTAGAAAAATAAACAAAT
AGGGGTTCCGCGCACATTTCCCCGAAAAGTGCCACCTGACGTCTGTGGCTTTTATGAAAATCACACAGTG
ATCACAAATTTTAAACAGAGCACAAAATGCTGCCTCGAAATGAGGGCGGGAAAATAAGGTTATCAGCCTT
GTTTTCTCCCTCATTACTTGAAGGATATGAAGCTAAAACCCTTTTTTATAAAGCATTTGTCCGAATTCGG
ACATAATCAAAAAAGCTTAATTAAGATCAATTTGATCTACATCTCTTTAACCAACAATATGTAAGATCTC
AACTACGGAAAAACTCATCTTTGCCTCACTGTCAATTTGACTATAGATATTGTCATATCGACCATTTGAT
TGATAGTCATTTTGACTACTCATTAATGGGCATAATTTTATTTATAGAGTAAAAACAATCAGATAAAAAA
CTGGCACGCAATCTGCAATTAGCAAGACATCTTTTTAGAACACATTAAAGAGGAGAAAGGTACCATGAGA
CATCTTTTTAGAACACATTAAAGAGGAGAAAGGTACCATGAGACATCTTTTTAGAACACATTAAAGAGGA
GAAAGGTACCATGAGACATCTTTTTAGAACACATTAAAGAGGAGAAAGGTACCATGAAGACATCTTTTTA
GAACACATTAAAGAGGAGAAAGGTACCATGAGAGCCCTGGTAGTCATCCGCCTGTCCCGCGTCACCGATG
CTACGACTTCACCGGAGCGTCAGCTGGAGTCTTGCCAGCAGCTCTGCGCCCAGCGCGGCTGGGACGTCGT
CGGGGTAGCGGAGGATCTGGACGTCTCCGGGGCGGTCGATCCGTTCGACCGGAAGCGCAGACCGAACCTG
GCCCGGTGGCTAGCGTTCGAGGAGCAACCGTTCGACGTGATCGTGGCGTACCGGGTAGACCGGTTGACCC
GATCGATCCGGCATCTGCAGCAGCTGGTCCACTGGGCCGAGGACCACAAGAAGCTGGTCGTCTCCGCGAC
CGAAGCGCACTTCGATACGACGACGCCGTTTGCGGCGGTCGTCATCGCGCTTATGGGAACGGTGGCGCAG
ATGGAATTAGAAGCGATCAAAGAGCGGAACCGTTCGGCTGCGCATTTCAATATCCGCGCCGGGAAATACC
GAGGATCCCTGCCGCCGTGGGGATACCTGCCTACGCGCGTGGACGGGGAGTGGCGGCTGGTGCCGGACCC
TGTGCAGCGAGAGCGCATCCTCGAGGTGTATCACCGCGTCGTCGACAACCACGAGCCGCTGCACCTGGTG
GCCCACGACCTGAACCGGCGTGGTGTCCTGTCGCCGAAGGACTACTTCGCGCAGCTGCAAGGCCGCGAGC
CGCAGGGCCGGGAGTGGTCGGCTACCGCGCTGAAGCGATCGATGATCTCCGAGGCGATGCTCGGGTACGC
GACTCTGAACGGTAAGACCGTCCGAGACGACGACGGAGCCCCGCTGGTGCGGGCTGAGCCGATCCTGACC
CGTGAGCAGCTGGAGGCGCTGCGCGCCGAGCTCGTGAAGACCTCCCGGGCGAAGCCCGCGGTGTCTACCC
CGTCGCTGCTGCTGCGGGTGTTGTTCTGTGCGGTGTGCGGGGAGCCCGCGTACAAGTTCGCCGGGGGAGG
ACGTAAGCACCCGCGCTACCGCTGCCGCTCGATGGGGTTCCCGAAGCACTGCGGGAACGGCACGGTGGCG
ATGGCCGAGTGGGACGCGTTCTGCGAGGAGCAGGTGCTGGATCTGCTCGGGGACGCGGAGCGTCTGGAGA
AAGTCTGGGTAGCCGGCTCGGACTCCGCGGTCGAACTCGCGGAGGTGAACGCGGAGCTGGTGGACCTGAC
GTCGCTGATCGGCTCCCCGGCCTACCGGGCCGGCTCTCCGCAGCGAGAAGCACTGGATGCCCGTATTGCG
GCGCTGGCCGCGCGGCAAGAGGAGCTGGAGGGTCTAGAGGCTCGCCCGTCTGGCTGGGAGTGGCGCGAGA
CCGGGCAGCGGTTCGGGGACTGGTGGCGGGAGCAGGACACCGCGGCAAAGAACACCTGGCTTCGGTCGAT
GAACGTTCGGCTGACGTTCGACGTCCGCGGCGGGCTGACTCGCACGATCGACTTCGGGGATCTGCAGGAG
TACGAGCAGCATCTCAGGCTCGGCAGCGTGGTCGAACGGCTACACACCGGGATGTCGAGGCCTGCAGCAA
ACGACGAAAACTACGCTGCAGCAGTTTAGACACATGGCATGGATGAACTATACAAATAACCCGGGGGATC
CCATGGTACGCGTGCTAGAGGCATCAAATAAAACGAAAGGCTCAGTCGAAAGACTGGGCCTTTCGTTTTA
TCTGTTGTTTGTCGGTGAACGCTCTCCTGAGTAGGACAAATCCGCCGCCCTAGACCTAG
